Addgene plasmid #121305: pUC57-Kan_FR13_00070821
Purpose: Level 0 Golden-Gate compatible vector
Depositing lab: Sophien Kamoun. Depositing organization: Sainsbury Laboratory, Norwich. Publication: A Clone Resource of Magnaporthe oryzae Effectors That Share Sequence and Structural Similarities Across Host-Specific Lineages. Petit-Houdenot Y, Langner T, Harant A, Win J, Kamoun S. Mol Plant Microbe Interact. 2020 Aug;33(8):1032-1035. doi: 10.1094/MPMI-03-20-0052-A. Epub 2020 Jun 22. PubMed 32460610.
Backbone
  Vector backbone: pUC57-Kan
  Backbone size w/o insert (bp): 2626
  Vector type: Golden Gate
  Selectable markers: lacZ
Growth in bacteria
  Bacterial resistance: Kanamycin, 50 μg/mL
  Growth temperature: 37°C
  Growth strain: DH5alpha
  Copy number: High Copy
Gene/Insert
  Gene/Insert name: FR13_00070821
  Mutation: Magnaporthe oryzae
  Cloning method: Restriction Enzyme; 5′ cloning site EcoRV (unknown if destroyed); 3′ cloning site EcoRV (unknown if destroyed)
  Sequencing primers: 5′ M13Fw; 3′ M13Rv
Terms and licenses: Academic/Nonprofit Terms; Industry Terms: Not Available to Industry
How to cite: pUC57-Kan_FR13_00070821 was a gift from Sophien Kamoun (Addgene plasmid # 121305 ; http://n2t.net/addgene:121305 ; RRID:Addgene_121305)
