[The description below was written by a language model from this plasmid's Addgene catalogue record and pLannotate feature annotations shown in this document.]
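Description:
pUC57-Kan_FR13_00070821 is a small, high-copy E. coli cloning plasmid that serves as a Level 0 Golden Gate-compatible module carrying FR13_00070821, a sequence from the rice blast fungus Magnaporthe oryzae. According to the associated publication title, it belongs to a clone resource of M. oryzae effectors that share sequence and structural similarity across host-specific lineages. The insert name suggests a gene model from the FR13 isolate, although the record does not spell this out. The species appears, oddly, in the "mutation" field, and no actual mutation is described. The backbone is pUC57-Kan (2,626 bp without insert), and the full deposited sequence is 3,040 nt, which leaves roughly 400 bp for the insert.

The plasmid replicates from a high-copy ColE1/pUC-type origin. It is selected with kanamycin through an aph(3')-Ia aminoglycoside phosphotransferase gene, which is annotated as being driven by the AmpR (bla) promoter. The insert was placed at the EcoRV site within the lacZα region. The feature table is consistent with this: a lacZα fragment is separated from the lac promoter, lac operator and CAP binding site by an unannotated gap of several hundred bases, which is presumably where the effector sequence lies. This interruption of lacZα is the basis of the listed lacZ blue/white screening marker. Short remnants of bom, rop and lacI are backbone leftovers with no evident function.

The insert itself is not annotated, and the record does not specify the Type IIS enzyme, the overhangs, or whether the sequence includes a signal peptide. There is no eukaryotic promoter or tag, so the plasmid is a storage and donor module rather than an expression vector. Its typical use would be assembly into higher-level Golden Gate constructs for studying the effector.
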