Features (pLannotate 1.2.2; 10 found; start..end, strand, type, name):
    137..236     +  misc_feature   bom (fragment): basis of mobility region from pBR322
    242..399     -  CDS            lacZα (fragment): LacZα fragment of β-galactosidase; lacZ fragment
    888..904     -  protein_bind   lac operator: The lac repressor binds to the lac operator to inhibit transcription in E. coli. This inhibition can be relieved by adding lactose or isopropyl-β-D-thiogalactopyranoside (IPTG). lac repressor encoded by lacI
    912..942     -  promoter       lac promoter: promoter for the E. coli lac operon
    957..978     -  protein_bind   CAP binding site: CAP binding activates transcription in the presence of cAMP. E. coli catabolite activator protein
    991..1083    -  CDS            lacI (fragment): lac repressor; lacI; The lac repressor binds to the lac operator to inhibit transcription in E. coli. This inhibition can be relieved by adding lactose or isopropyl-β-D-thiogalactopyranoside (IPTG).
   1266..1854    -  rep_origin     ori: high-copy-number ColE1/pMB1/pBR322/pUC origin of replication
   2025..2840    -  CDS            KanR: aminoglycoside phosphotransferase; aph(3')-Ia; confers resistance to kanamycin in bacteria or G418 (Geneticin®) in eukaryotes
   2841..2945    -  promoter       AmpR promoter: bla
   3040..35      +  CDS            rop (fragment) (across the origin): Rop protein, which maintains plasmids at low copy number; rop
>Addgene plasmid #121305 | pUC57-Kan_FR13_00070821 | depositor full sequence | sequence record 231377 | pUC57-Kan_FR13_00070821 sequence 3040 bps
TCGCGCGTTTCGGTGATGACGGTGAAAACCTCTGACACATGCAGCTCCCGGAGACGGTCACAGCTTGTCT
GTAAGCGGATGCCGGGAGCAGACAAGCCCGTCAGGGCGCGTCAGCGGGTGTTGGCGGGTGTCGGGGCTGG
CTTAACTATGCGGCATCAGAGCAGATTGTACTGAGAGTGCACCATATGCGGTGTGAAATACCGCACAGAT
GCGTAAGGAGAAAATACCGCATCAGGCGCCATTCGCCATTCAGGCTGCGCAACTGTTGGGAAGGGCGATC
GGTGCGGGCCTCTTCGCTATTACGCCAGCTGGCGAAAGGGGGATGTGCTGCAAGGCGATTAAGTTGGGTA
ACGCCAGGGTTTTCCCAGTCACGACGTTGTAAAACGACGGCCAGTGAATTGACGCGTATTGGGATGGAAC
TTGGTCTCTAAGCTCATCTTGGAGCTGGATAAACTTTAACAACTGGACCTGGAACAAAAGAATCACCAGC
AGAAGTACCCAATGGACCTTTACCATCTGGATAATTTCTAGCAGTCATTTTAAAAGCAGCTGGAAAACCT
CTACATCTAACATGAGAACAATCTTTACCCATTTGACATCTATAACCATGAAAATCAAACATATCATTAA
CAAATGGAGTAGCTTCCAACAAAGTTGGTTGACCCATAACATCTGGACCCAAATCAGCAGACAAAAAACA
TTGTTGTCTTGGTCTTGGAGCACCACCTGGTGGATTAGTATTAGAAATACCAGCCAATCTAGCATTAGAA
GTACCAGCCAATCTAGCAGATGGAGAACCTGGTGGAGTAGCCATTAGAGACCAAGTTCCATCCCAATGGC
GCGCCGAGCTTGGCTCGAGCATGGTCATAGCTGTTTCCTGTGTGAAATTGTTATCCGCTCACAATTCCAC
ACAACATACGAGCCGGAAGCATAAAGTGTAAAGCCTGGGGTGCCTAATGAGTGAGCTAACTCACATTAAT
TGCGTTGCGCTCACTGCCCGCTTTCCAGTCGGGAAACCTGTCGTGCCAGCTGCATTAATGAATCGGCCAA
CGCGCGGGGAGAGGCGGTTTGCGTATTGGGCGCTCTTCCGCTTCCTCGCTCACTGACTCGCTGCGCTCGG
TCGTTCGGCTGCGGCGAGCGGTATCAGCTCACTCAAAGGCGGTAATACGGTTATCCACAGAATCAGGGGA
TAACGCAGGAAAGAACATGTGAGCAAAAGGCCAGCAAAAGGCCAGGAACCGTAAAAAGGCCGCGTTGCTG
GCGTTTTTCCATAGGCTCCGCCCCCCTGACGAGCATCACAAAAATCGACGCTCAAGTCAGAGGTGGCGAA
ACCCGACAGGACTATAAAGATACCAGGCGTTTCCCCCTGGAAGCTCCCTCGTGCGCTCTCCTGTTCCGAC
CCTGCCGCTTACCGGATACCTGTCCGCCTTTCTCCCTTCGGGAAGCGTGGCGCTTTCTCATAGCTCACGC
TGTAGGTATCTCAGTTCGGTGTAGGTCGTTCGCTCCAAGCTGGGCTGTGTGCACGAACCCCCCGTTCAGC
CCGACCGCTGCGCCTTATCCGGTAACTATCGTCTTGAGTCCAACCCGGTAAGACACGACTTATCGCCACT
GGCAGCAGCCACTGGTAACAGGATTAGCAGAGCGAGGTATGTAGGCGGTGCTACAGAGTTCTTGAAGTGG
TGGCCTAACTACGGCTACACTAGAAGAACAGTATTTGGTATCTGCGCTCTGCTGAAGCCAGTTACCTTCG
GAAAAAGAGTTGGTAGCTCTTGATCCGGCAAACAAACCACCGCTGGTAGCGGTGGTTTTTTTGTTTGCAA
GCAGCAGATTACGCGCAGAAAAAAAGGATCTCAAGAAGATCCTTTGATCTTTTCTACGGGGTCTGACGCT
CAGTGGAACGAAAACTCACGTTAAGGGATTTTGGTCATGAGATTATCAAAAAGGATCTTCACCTAGATCC
TTTTAAATTAAAAATGAAGTTTTAAATCAATCTAAAGTATATATGAGTAAACTTGGTCTGACAGTTAGAA
AAACTCATCGAGCATCAAATGAAACTGCAATTTATTCATATCAGGATTATCAATACCATATTTTTGAAAA
AGCCGTTTCTGTAATGAAGGAGAAAACTCACCGAGGCAGTTCCATAGGATGGCAAGATCCTGGTATCGGT
CTGCGATTCCGACTCGTCCAACATCAATACAACCTATTAATTTCCCCTCGTCAAAAATAAGGTTATCAAG
TGAGAAATCACCATGAGTGACGACTGAATCCGGTGAGAATGGCAAAAGTTTATGCATTTCTTTCCAGACT
TGTTCAACAGGCCAGCCATTACGCTCGTCATCAAAATCACTCGCATCAACCAAACCGTTATTCATTCGTG
ATTGCGCCTGAGCGAGACGAAATACGCGATCGCTGTTAAAAGGACAATTACAAACAGGAATCGAATGCAA
CCGGCGCAGGAACACTGCCAGCGCATCAACAATATTTTCACCTGAATCAGGATATTCTTCTAATACCTGG
AATGCTGTTTTCCCAGGGATCGCAGTGGTGAGTAACCATGCATCATCAGGAGTACGGATAAAATGCTTGA
TGGTCGGAAGAGGCATAAATTCCGTCAGCCAGTTTAGTCTGACCATCTCATCTGTAACATCATTGGCAAC
GCTACCTTTGCCATGTTTCAGAAACAACTCTGGCGCATCGGGCTTCCCATACAATCGATAGATTGTCGCA
CCTGATTGCCCGACATTATCGCGAGCCCATTTATACCCATATAAATCAGCATCCATGTTGGAATTTAATC
GCGGCCTAGAGCAAGACGTTTCCCGTTGAATATGGCTCATACTCTTCCTTTTTCAATATTATTGAAGCAT
TTATCAGGGTTATTGTCTCATGAGCGGATACATATTTGAATGTATTTAGAAAAATAAACAAATAGGGGTT
CCGCGCACATTTCCCCGAAAAGTGCCACCTGACGTCTAAGAAACCATTATTATCATGACATTAACCTATA
AAAATAGGCGTATCACGAGGCCCTTTCGTC
