>Addgene plasmid #121305 | pUC57-Kan_FR13_00070821 | depositor partial sequence | sequence record 230862 | FR13_00070821
TTGGTCTCTAATGGCTACTCCACCAGGTTCTCCATCTGCTAGATTGGCTGGTACTTCTAATGCTAGATTG
GCTGGTATTTCTAATACTAATCCACCAGGTGGTGCTCCAAGACCAAGACAACAATGTTTTTTGTCTGCTG
ATTTGGGTCCAGATGTTATGGGTCAACCAACTTTGTTGGAAGCTACTCCATTTGTTAATGATATGTTTGA
TTTTCATGGTTATAGATGTCAAATGGGTAAAGATTGTTCTCATGTTAGATGTAGAGGTTTTCCAGCTGCT
TTTAAAATGACTGCTAGAAATTATCCAGATGGTAAAGGTCCATTGGGTACTTCTGCTGGTGATTCTTTTG
TTCCAGGTCCAGTTGTTAAAGTTTATCCAGCTCCAAGATGAGCTTAGAGACCAA
