>Addgene plasmid #121305 | pUC57-Kan_FR13_00070821 | depositor partial sequence | sequence record 230863 | empty_vector
TCGCGCGTTTCGGTGATGACGGTGAAAACCTCTGACACATGCAGCTCCCGGAGACGGTCACAGCTTGTCT
GTAAGCGGATGCCGGGAGCAGACAAGCCCGTCAGGGCGCGTCAGCGGGTGTTGGCGGGTGTCGGGGCTGG
CTTAACTATGCGGCATCAGAGCAGATTGTACTGAGAGTGCACCATATGCGGTGTGAAATACCGCACAGAT
GCGTAAGGAGAAAATACCGCATCAGGCGCCATTCGCCATTCAGGCTGCGCAACTGTTGGGAAGGGCGATC
GGTGCGGGCCTCTTCGCTATTACGCCAGCTGGCGAAAGGGGGATGTGCTGCAAGGCGATTAAGTTGGGTA
ACGCCAGGGTTTTCCCAGTCACGACGTTGTAAAACGACGGCCAGTGAATTGACGCGTATTGGGATATCCC
AATGGCGCGCCGAGCTTGGCTCGAGCATGGTCATAGCTGTTTCCTGTGTGAAATTGTTATCCGCTCACAA
TTCCACACAACATACGAGCCGGAAGCATAAAGTGTAAAGCCTGGGGTGCCTAATGAGTGAGCTAACTCAC
ATTAATTGCGTTGCGCTCACTGCCCGCTTTCCAGTCGGGAAACCTGTCGTGCCAGCTGCATTAATGAATC
GGCCAACGCGCGGGGAGAGGCGGTTTGCGTATTGGGCGCTCTTCCGCTTCCTCGCTCACTGACTCGCTGC
GCTCGGTCGTTCGGCTGCGGCGAGCGGTATCAGCTCACTCAAAGGCGGTAATACGGTTATCCACAGAATC
AGGGGATAACGCAGGAAAGAACATGTGAGCAAAAGGCCAGCAAAAGGCCAGGAACCGTAAAAAGGCCGCG
TTGCTGGCGTTTTTCCATAGGCTCCGCCCCCCTGACGAGCATCACAAAAATCGACGCTCAAGTCAGAGGT
GGCGAAACCCGACAGGACTATAAAGATACCAGGCGTTTCCCCCTGGAAGCTCCCTCGTGCGCTCTCCTGT
TCCGACCCTGCCGCTTACCGGATACCTGTCCGCCTTTCTCCCTTCGGGAAGCGTGGCGCTTTCTCATAGC
TCACGCTGTAGGTATCTCAGTTCGGTGTAGGTCGTTCGCTCCAAGCTGGGCTGTGTGCACGAACCCCCCG
TTCAGCCCGACCGCTGCGCCTTATCCGGTAACTATCGTCTTGAGTCCAACCCGGTAAGACACGACTTATC
GCCACTGGCAGCAGCCACTGGTAACAGGATTAGCAGAGCGAGGTATGTAGGCGGTGCTACAGAGTTCTTG
AAGTGGTGGCCTAACTACGGCTACACTAGAAGAACAGTATTTGGTATCTGCGCTCTGCTGAAGCCAGTTA
CCTTCGGAAAAAGAGTTGGTAGCTCTTGATCCGGCAAACAAACCACCGCTGGTAGCGGTGGTTTTTTTGT
TTGCAAGCAGCAGATTACGCGCAGAAAAAAAGGATCTCAAGAAGATCCTTTGATCTTTTCTACGGGGTCT
GACGCTCAGTGGAACGAAAACTCACGTTAAGGGATTTTGGTCATGAGATTATCAAAAAGGATCTTCACCT
AGATCCTTTTAAATTAAAAATGAAGTTTTAAATCAATCTAAAGTATATATGAGTAAACTTGGTCTGACAG
TTAGAAAAACTCATCGAGCATCAAATGAAACTGCAATTTATTCATATCAGGATTATCAATACCATATTTT
TGAAAAAGCCGTTTCTGTAATGAAGGAGAAAACTCACCGAGGCAGTTCCATAGGATGGCAAGATCCTGGT
ATCGGTCTGCGATTCCGACTCGTCCAACATCAATACAACCTATTAATTTCCCCTCGTCAAAAATAAGGTT
ATCAAGTGAGAAATCACCATGAGTGACGACTGAATCCGGTGAGAATGGCAAAAGTTTATGCATTTCTTTC
CAGACTTGTTCAACAGGCCAGCCATTACGCTCGTCATCAAAATCACTCGCATCAACCAAACCGTTATTCA
TTCGTGATTGCGCCTGAGCGAGACGAAATACGCGATCGCTGTTAAAAGGACAATTACAAACAGGAATCGA
ATGCAACCGGCGCAGGAACACTGCCAGCGCATCAACAATATTTTCACCTGAATCAGGATATTCTTCTAAT
ACCTGGAATGCTGTTTTCCCAGGGATCGCAGTGGTGAGTAACCATGCATCATCAGGAGTACGGATAAAAT
GCTTGATGGTCGGAAGAGGCATAAATTCCGTCAGCCAGTTTAGTCTGACCATCTCATCTGTAACATCATT
GGCAACGCTACCTTTGCCATGTTTCAGAAACAACTCTGGCGCATCGGGCTTCCCATACAATCGATAGATT
GTCGCACCTGATTGCCCGACATTATCGCGAGCCCATTTATACCCATATAAATCAGCATCCATGTTGGAAT
TTAATCGCGGCCTAGAGCAAGACGTTTCCCGTTGAATATGGCTCATACTCTTCCTTTTTCAATATTATTG
AAGCATTTATCAGGGTTATTGTCTCATGAGCGGATACATATTTGAATGTATTTAGAAAAATAAACAAATA
GGGGTTCCGCGCACATTTCCCCGAAAAGTGCCACCTGACGTCTAAGAAACCATTATTATCATGACATTAA
CCTATAAAAATAGGCGTATCACGAGGCCCTTTCGTC
