>Addgene plasmid #121305 | pUC57-Kan_FR13_00070821 | addgene partial sequence | sequence record 238064 | M13-F20 5'-TGTAAAACGACGGCCAGT-3'
TTGGTCTCTAAGCTCATCTTGGAGCTGGATAAACTTTAACAACTGGACCTGGAACAAAAGAATCACCAGC
AGAAGTACCCAATGGACCTTTACCATCTGGATAATTTCTAGCAGTCATTTTAAAAGCAGCTGGAAAACCT
CTACATCTAACATGAGAACAATCTTTACCCATTTGACATCTATAACCATGAAAATCAAACATATCATTAA
CAAATGGAGTAGCTTCCAACAAAGTTGGTTGACCCATAACATCTGGACCCAAATCAGCAGACAAAAAACA
TTGTTGTCTTGGTCTTGGAGCACCACCTGGTGGATTAGTATTAGAAATACCAGCCAATCTAGCATTAGAA
GTACCAGCCAATCTAGCAGATGGAGAACCTGGTGGAGTAGCCATTAGAGACCAAGTTCCATCCCAATGGC
GCGCCGAGCTTGGCTCGAGCATGGTCATAGCTGTTTCCTGTGTGAAATTGTTATCCGCTCACAATTCCAC
ACAACATACGAGCCGGAAGCATAAAGTGTAAAGCCTGGGGTGCCTAATGAGTGAGCTAACTCACATTAAT
TGCGTTGCGCTCACTGCCCGCTTTCCAGTCGGGAAACCTGTCGTGCCAGCTGCATTAATGAATCGGCCAA
CGCGCGGGGAGAGGCGGTTTGCGTATTGGGCGCTCTTCCGCTTCCTCGCTCACTGACTCGCTGCGCTCGG
TCGTTCGGCTGCGGCGAGCGGTATCAGCTCACTCAAAGGCGGTAATACGGTTATCCACAGAATCAGGGGA
TAACGCAGGAAAGAACATGTGAGCAAAA
